Addgene plasmid #208323: pET28b-PuRRRE
Purpose: Bacterial expression of the His-tagged peptide PuRRRE.
Depositing lab: Kimberly Beatty. Depositing organization: Oregon Health & Science University. Publication: Orthogonal Versatile Interacting Peptide Tags for Imaging Cellular Proteins. Suyama A, Devlin KL, Macias-Contreras M, Doh JK, Shinde U, Beatty KE. Biochemistry. 2023 Jun 6;62(11):1735-1743. doi: 10.1021/acs.biochem.2c00712. Epub 2023 May 11. PubMed 37167569.
Backbone
  Vector backbone: pET28b
  Backbone manufacturer: Novagen
  Backbone size w/o insert (bp): 5368
  Vector type: Bacterial Expression
Growth in bacteria
  Bacterial resistance: Kanamycin, 50 μg/mL
  Growth temperature: 37°C
  Growth strain: DH5alpha
  Growth instructions: Use BL21-DE3* for expression
  Copy number: High Copy
Gene/Insert
  Gene/Insert name: PuRRRE (alt name: PuRRRE-DBCO)
  Species: Synthetic
  Tag / fusion protein: DBCO-Tag, His-Tag (C terminal on insert)
  Cloning method: Restriction Enzyme; 5′ cloning site Unknown (unknown if destroyed); 3′ cloning site Unknown (unknown if destroyed)
  Sequencing primers: 5′ T7-F; 3′ T7 REV
Terms and licenses: Academic/Nonprofit Terms; Industry Terms: Not Available to Industry
How to cite: pET28b-PuRRRE was a gift from Kimberly Beatty (Addgene plasmid # 208323 ; http://n2t.net/addgene:208323 ; RRID:Addgene_208323)
