[The description below was written by a language model from this plasmid's Addgene catalogue record and pLannotate feature annotations shown in this document.]
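Description:
pET28b-PuRRRE is a bacterial expression plasmid built on the Novagen pET28b backbone for producing a synthetic peptide, PuRRRE, in E. coli. The sequenced record is 5,385 nt. It is maintained through a ColE1/pMB1-type origin accompanied by the bom region and the rop gene, and selected with kanamycin via an aminoglycoside phosphotransferase (KanR) cassette. An f1 origin is also present. The catalogue lists the plasmid as high copy, although rop normally restrains copy number in pBR322-derived vectors. Small annotated fragments such as the TcR pieces, the AmpR promoter fragment, the CAP site and a predicted E. coli ORF look like backbone remnants or software matches rather than functional parts.

Expression follows the standard pET arrangement: a T7 promoter followed directly by a lac operator and the phage T7 gene 10 ribosome binding site, with a T7 terminator downstream and a plasmid-borne lacI gene supplying the repressor. Transcription therefore requires a host that provides T7 RNA polymerase, such as the DE3 strain the record names for expression, and is induced with IPTG. The PuRRRE coding region itself is not annotated in the feature table, but it would lie in the gap between the RBS and the histidine tag. The catalogue describes the insert as carrying a DBCO-tag and a C-terminal His-tag, and the short His annotation just upstream of the terminator is consistent with this. The adjacent "SET1" fragment is probably a match to vector sequence. The cloning sites are recorded as unknown.

The stated purpose is bacterial expression of the His-tagged peptide, which allows affinity purification. The associated publication concerns orthogonal interacting peptide tags for imaging cellular proteins, which suggests PuRRRE is one such peptide, although the record does not detail its binding partner or how it is labelled.
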