Features (pLannotate 1.2.2; 18 found; start..end, strand, type, name):
    994..1071    -  promoter       lacI promoter: lacI
   1079..1358    -  CDS            TcR (fragment): tetracycline efflux protein; tet; confers resistance to tetracycline
   1380..1398    +  promoter       T7 promoter: promoter for bacteriophage T7 RNA polymerase
   1399..1423    +  protein_bind   lac operator: The lac repressor binds to the lac operator to inhibit transcription in E. coli. This inhibition can be relieved by adding lactose or isopropyl-β-D-thiogalactopyranoside (IPTG). lac repressor encoded by lacI
   1438..1460    +  RBS            RBS: efficient ribosome binding site from bacteriophage T7 gene 10 (Olins and Rangwala, 1989)
   1629..1646    +  CDS            9xHis (fragment): 9xHis affinity tag
   1656..1705    +  CDS            SET1 (fragment): solubility-enhancement tag derived from T7 phage gene 10B
   1713..1760    +  terminator     T7 terminator: transcription terminator for bacteriophage T7 RNA polymerase
   1797..2225    +  rep_origin     f1 ori (sequence partly withheld): f1 bacteriophage origin of replication; arrow indicates direction of (+) strand synthesis
   2278..2335    +  promoter       AmpR promoter (fragment): bla
   2344..3159    -  CDS            KanR: aminoglycoside phosphotransferase; aph(3')-Ia; confers resistance to kanamycin in bacteria or G418 (Geneticin®) in eukaryotes
   3281..3869    +  rep_origin     ori: high-copy-number ColE1/pMB1/pBR322/pUC origin of replication
   4055..4194    -  misc_feature   bom: basis of mobility region from pBR322
   4296..4487    -  CDS            rop: Rop protein, which maintains plasmids at low copy number; rop
   4504..4884    +  CDS            YPB1_ECOLX: Protein predicted: Swiss-Prot protein existence level 4. From Escherichia coli.
   4956..5247    -  CDS            TcR (fragment): tetracycline efflux protein; tet; confers resistance to tetracycline
   5262..5283    -  protein_bind   CAP binding site: CAP binding activates transcription in the presence of cAMP. E. coli catabolite activator protein
   5296..993     -  CDS            lacI (across the origin): lac repressor; lacI; The lac repressor binds to the lac operator to inhibit transcription in E. coli. This inhibition can be relieved by adding lactose or isopropyl-β-D-thiogalactopyranoside (IPTG).
>Addgene plasmid #208323 | pET28b-PuRRRE | addgene full sequence | sequence record 414746 | Addgene NGS Result
CGCCAGGGTGGTTTTTCTTTTCACCAGTGAGACGGGCAACAGCTGATTGCCCTTCACCGCCTGGCCCTGA
GAGAGTTGCAGCAAGCGGTCCACGCTGGTTTGCCCCAGCAGGCGAAAATCCTGTTTGATGGTGGTTAACG
GCGGGATATAACATGAGCTGTCTTCGGTATCGTCGTATCCCACTACCGAGATATCCGCACCAACGCGCAG
CCCGGACTCGGTAATGGCGCGCATTGCGCCCAGCGCCATCTGATCGTTGGCAACCAGCATCGCAGTGGGA
ACGATGCCCTCATTCAGCATTTGCATGGTTTGTTGAAAACCGGACATGGCACTCCAGTCGCCTTCCCGTT
CCGCTATCGGCTGAATTTGATTGCGAGTGAGATATTTATGCCAGCCAGCCAGACGCAGACGCGCCGAGAC
AGAACTTAATGGGCCCGCTAACAGCGCGATTTGCTGGTGACCCAATGCGACCAGATGCTCCACGCCCAGT
CGCGTACCGTCTTCATGGGAGAAAATAATACTGTTGATGGGTGTCTGGTCAGAGACATCAAGAAATAACG
CCGGAACATTAGTGCAGGCAGCTTCCACAGCAATGGCATCCTGGTCATCCAGCGGATAGTTAATGATCAG
CCCACTGACGCGTTGCGCGAGAAGATTGTGCACCGCCGCTTTACAGGCTTCGACGCCGCTTCGTTCTACC
ATCGACACCACCACGCTGGCACCCAGTTGATCGGCGCGAGATTTAATCGCCGCGACAATTTGCGACGGCG
CGTGCAGGGCCAGACTGGAGGTGGCAACGCCAATCAGCAACGACTGTTTGCCCGCCAGTTGTTGTGCCAC
GCGGTTGGGAATGTAATTCAGCTCCGCCATCGCCGCTTCCACTTTTTCCCGCGTTTTCGCAGAAACGTGG
CTGGCCTGGTTCACCACGCGGGAAACGGTCTGATAAGAGACACCGGCATACTCTGCGACATCGTATAACG
TTACTGGTTTCACATTCACCACCCTGAATTGACTCTCTTCCGGGCGCTATCATGCCATACCGCGAAAGGT
TTTGCGCCATTCGATGGTGTCCGGGATCTCGACGCTCTCCCTTATGCGACTCCTGCATTAGGAAGCAGCC
CAGTAGTAGGTTGAGGCCGTTGAGCACCGCCGCCGCAAGGAATGGTGCATGCAAGGAGATGGCGCCCAAC
AGTCCCCCGGCCACGGGGCCTGCCACCATACCCACGCCGAAACAAGCGCTCATGAGCCCGAAGTGGCGAG
CCCGATCTTCCCCATCGGTGATGTCGGCGATATAGGCGCCAGCAACCGCACCTGTGGCGCCGGTGATGCC
GGCCACGATGCGTCCGGCGTAGAGGATCGAGATCTCGATCCCGCGAAATTAATACGACTCACTATAGGGG
AATTGTGAGCGGATAACAATTCCCCTCTAGAAATAATTTTGTTTAACTTTAAGAAGGAGATATACCATGG
GTTCCTCTCTGGAAATCCGTAACGCCTTCCTCCGTCAGCGTGTTACCGCGCTGCGTACCCGCGTTTCTGA
ACTGCGTCAGGAAAACTCCGAACTGGAAAACGAATACGGTCCGCTGGGTTCTTGGGGTCTGTGCTACCCG
TGGGTTTACGGTCTCGAGCACCACCACCACCACCACTGAGATCCGGCTGCTAACAAAGCCCGAAAGGAAG
CTGAGTTGGCTGCTGCCACCGCTGAGCAATAACTAGCATAACCCCTTGGGGCCTCTAAACGGGTCTTGAG
GGGTTTTTTGCTGAAAGGAGGAACTATATCCGGATTGGCGAATGGG
[124 nt withheld, positions 1797-1920]
C
[91 nt withheld, positions 1922-2012]
A
[49 nt withheld, positions 2014-2062]
CCTTTGACGTTGGAGTCCACGTTCTTT
[37 nt withheld, positions 2090-2126]
ACCCTATCTCGGTCTATTCTTTTGATTTATAAGGGATTTTGCCGATTTCGGCCTATTGGTTAAAAAATGA
GCTGATTTAACAAAAATTTAACGCGAATTTTAACAAAATATTAACGCTTACAATTTAGGTGGCACTTTTC
GGGGAAATGTGCGCGGAACCCCTATTTGTTTATTTTTCTAAATACATTCAAATATGTATCCGCTCATGAA
TTAATTCTTAGAAAAACTCATCGAGCATCAAATGAAACTGCAATTTATTCATATCAGGATTATCAATACC
ATATTTTTGAAAAAGCCGTTTCTGTAATGAAGGAGAAAACTCACCGAGGCAGTTCCATAGGATGGCAAGA
TCCTGGTATCGGTCTGCGATTCCGACTCGTCCAACATCAATACAACCTATTAATTTCCCCTCGTCAAAAA
TAAGGTTATCAAGTGAGAAATCACCATGAGTGACGACTGAATCCGGTGAGAATGGCAAAAGTTTATGCAT
TTCTTTCCAGACTTGTTCAACAGGCCAGCCATTACGCTCGTCATCAAAATCACTCGCATCAACCAAACCG
TTATTCATTCGTGATTGCGCCTGAGCGAGACGAAATACGCGATCGCTGTTAAAAGGACAATTACAAACAG
GAATCGAATGCAACCGGCGCAGGAACACTGCCAGCGCATCAACAATATTTTCACCTGAATCAGGATATTC
TTCTAATACCTGGAATGCTGTTTTCCCGGGGATCGCAGTGGTGAGTAACCATGCATCATCAGGAGTACGG
ATAAAATGCTTGATGGTCGGAAGAGGCATAAATTCCGTCAGCCAGTTTAGTCTGACCATCTCATCTGTAA
CATCATTGGCAACGCTACCTTTGCCATGTTTCAGAAACAACTCTGGCGCATCGGGCTTCCCATACAATCG
ATAGATTGTCGCACCTGATTGCCCGACATTATCGCGAGCCCATTTATACCCATATAAATCAGCATCCATG
TTGGAATTTAATCGCGGCCTAGAGCAAGACGTTTCCCGTTGAATATGGCTCATAACACCCCTTGTATTAC
TGTTTATGTAAGCAGACAGTTTTATTGTTCATGACCAAAATCCCTTAACGTGAGTTTTCGTTCCACTGAG
CGTCAGACCCCGTAGAAAAGATCAAAGGATCTTCTTGAGATCCTTTTTTTCTGCGCGTAATCTGCTGCTT
GCAAACAAAAAAACCACCGCTACCAGCGGTGGTTTGTTTGCCGGATCAAGAGCTACCAACTCTTTTTCCG
AAGGTAACTGGCTTCAGCAGAGCGCAGATACCAAATACTGTCCTTCTAGTGTAGCCGTAGTTAGGCCACC
ACTTCAAGAACTCTGTAGCACCGCCTACATACCTCGCTCTGCTAATCCTGTTACCAGTGGCTGCTGCCAG
TGGCGATAAGTCGTGTCTTACCGGGTTGGACTCAAGACGATAGTTACCGGATAAGGCGCAGCGGTCGGGC
TGAACGGGGGGTTCGTGCACACAGCCCAGCTTGGAGCGAACGACCTACACCGAACTGAGATACCTACAGC
GTGAGCTATGAGAAAGCGCCACGCTTCCCGAAGGGAGAAAGGCGGACAGGTATCCGGTAAGCGGCAGGGT
CGGAACAGGAGAGCGCACGAGGGAGCTTCCAGGGGGAAACGCCTGGTATCTTTATAGTCCTGTCGGGTTT
CGCCACCTCTGACTTGAGCGTCGATTTTTGTGATGCTCGTCAGGGGGGCGGAGCCTATGGAAAAACGCCA
GCAACGCGGCCTTTTTACGGTTCCTGGCCTTTTGCTGGCCTTTTGCTCACATGTTCTTTCCTGCGTTATC
CCCTGATTCTGTGGATAACCGTATTACCGCCTTTGAGTGAGCTGATACCGCTCGCCGCAGCCGAACGACC
GAGCGCAGCGAGTCAGTGAGCGAGGAAGCGGAAGAGCGCCTGATGCGGTATTTTCTCCTTACGCATCTGT
GCGGTATTTCACACCGCAATGGTGCACTCTCAGTACAATCTGCTCTGATGCCGCATAGTTAAGCCAGTAT
ACACTCCGCTATCGCTACGTGACTGGGTCATGGCTGCGCCCCGACACCCGCCAACACCCGCTGACGCGCC
CTGACGGGCTTGTCTGCTCCCGGCATCCGCTTACAGACAAGCTGTGACCGTCTCCGGGAGCTGCATGTGT
CAGAGGTTTTCACCGTCATCACCGAAACGCGCGAGGCAGCTGCGGTAAAGCTCATCAGCGTGGTCGTGAA
GCGATTCACAGATGTCTGCCTGTTCATCCGCGTCCAGCTCGTTGAGTTTCTCCAGAAGCGTTAATGTCTG
GCTTCTGATAAAGCGGGCCATGTTAAGGGCGGTTTTTTCCTGTTTGGTCACTGATGCCTCCGTGTAAGGG
GGATTTCTGTTCATGGGGGTAATGATACCGATGAAACGAGAGAGGATGCTCACGATACGGGTTACTGATG
ATGAACATGCCNGGTTACTGGAACGTTGTGAGGGTAAACAACTGGCGGTATGGATGCGGCGGGACCAGAG
AAAAATCACTCAGGGTCAATGCCAGCGCTTCGTTAATACAGATGTAGGTGTTCCACAGGGTAGCCAGCAG
CATCCTGCGATGCAGATCCGGAACATAATGGTGCAGGGCGCTGACTTCCGCGTTTCCAGACTTTACGAAA
CACGGAAACCGAAGACCATTCATGTTGTTGCTCAGGTCGCAGACGTTTTGCAGCAGCAGTCGCTTCACGT
TCGCTCGCGTATCGGTGATTCATTCTGCTAACCAGTAAGGCAACCCCGCCAGCCTAGCCGGGTCCTCAAC
GACAGGAGCACGATCATGCGCACCCGTGGGGCCGCCATGCCGGCGATAATGGCCTGCTTCTCGCCGAAAC
GTTTGGTGGCGGGACCAGTGACGAAGGCTTGAGCGAGGGCGTGCAAGATTCCGAATACCGCAAGCGACAG
GCCGATCATCGTCGCGCTCCAGCGAAAGCGGTCCTCGCCGAAAATGACCCAGAGCGCTGCCGGCACCTGT
CCTACGAGTTGCATGATAAAGAAGACAGTCATAAGTGCGGCGACGATAGTCATGCCCCGCGCCCACCGGA
AGGAGCTGACTGGGTTGAAGGCTCTCAAGGGCATCGGTCGAGATCCCGGTGCCTAATGAGTGAGCTAACT
TACATTAATTGCGTTGCGCTCACTGCCCGCTTTCCAGTCGGGAAACCTGTCGTGCCAGCTGCATTAATGA
ATCGGCCAACGCGCGGGGAGAGGCGGTTTGCGTATTGGG
